Addgene plasmid #199089: pGL2_142
Purpose: (Empty Backbone) Even ORI-marker screen destination vector with sfYFP dropout for barcoded-ORI insertion
Depositing lab: Charlie Gilbert & Nili Ostrov & Cultivarium Tools. Depositing organization: Cultivarium, Convergent Research. Publication: A scalable framework for high-throughput identification of functional origins of replication in non-model bacteria. Gilbert C, Brumwell SL, Crits-Christoph A, Kang SC, Martin-Moldes Z, Alsharif W, Esmurria A, Nguyen M-A, Lee HH, Ostrov N. bioRxiv 2023.05.19.541510 10.1101/2023.05.19.541510.
Backbone
  Vector backbone: n/a
  Vector type: Synthetic Biology
Growth in bacteria
  Bacterial resistance: Chloramphenicol and Bleocin (Zeocin), 25 & 50 μg/mL
  Growth temperature: 37°C
  Growth strain: E. coli pir-116
  Growth instructions: Supplement LB growth medium with 2% glucose (w/v)
  Copy number: High Copy
Gene/Insert
  Gene/Insert name: None
Terms and licenses: Academic/Nonprofit Terms; Industry Terms: Not Available to Industry
Depositor comments: For standard propagation, supplement LB growth medium with 2% glucose (w/v) to repress sfYFP dropout expression, otherwise escape mutants may arise.
How to cite: pGL2_142 was a gift from Charlie Gilbert & Nili Ostrov & Cultivarium Tools (Addgene plasmid # 199089 ; http://n2t.net/addgene:199089 ; RRID:Addgene_199089)
