[The description below was written by a language model from this plasmid's Addgene catalogue record and pLannotate feature annotations shown in this document.]
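Description:
pGL2_142 is an empty synthetic-biology destination vector of about 4.8 kb, built for an origin-of-replication and marker screening scheme in non-model bacteria. The record names no conventional backbone. The only replication origin annotated is the R6K γ ori, which depends on the pi initiator protein. The plasmid is therefore maintained in a pir-116 E. coli host, where it is listed as high copy, and it should not replicate in recipients lacking pi unless a functional origin is cloned into it. This conditional replication is the basis of its stated purpose: a superfolder YFP dropout cassette (annotated by the software as superfolder GFP, a close relative) marks the site where barcoded candidate origins are inserted, so correct assemblies can be recognised by loss of yellow fluorescence. A short lacZα fragment annotated upstream of this cassette may be a remnant of lac regulatory sequence. That would fit the depositor's note that glucose represses dropout expression and limits escape mutants, but the record does not name the promoter driving sfYFP.

Two selection markers are present. A chloramphenicol acetyltransferase gene has its own cat promoter and is followed by a lambda t0 terminator. The Streptoalloteichus hindustanus ble gene confers bleomycin/Zeocin resistance, and its promoter is not annotated. An mScarlet-I red fluorescent protein gene sits just downstream of a J23119-type constitutive promoter fragment, giving a visual reporter that remains after the dropout is replaced. An incP oriT allows the plasmid to be mobilised by conjugation from a suitable donor strain into diverse bacteria. The word "Even" in the purpose line suggests that pGL2_142 belongs to a paired or numbered vector series, though the record does not explain the term.
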