Features (pLannotate 1.2.2; 10 found; start..end, strand, type, name):
    350..738     -  rep_origin     R6K γ ori: γ replication origin from E. coli plasmid R6K; requires the R6K initiator protein pi for replication
    887..981     -  terminator     lambda t0 terminator: transcription terminator from phage lambda
   1005..1661    -  CDS            cat: CAT_ECOLX - Experimental evidence at protein level: Swiss-Prot protein existence level 1. This enzyme is an effector of chloramphenicol resistance in bacteria. From Escherichia coli. This protein is used as a marker in many commonly used cloning vectors, such as pACYC184.
   1662..1764    -  promoter       cat promoter: promoter of the E. coli cat gene encoding chloramphenicol acetyltransferase
   1839..1882    -  CDS            lacZα (fragment): LacZα fragment of β-galactosidase; lacZ fragment
   2200..2913    +  CDS            superfolder GFP: GFP variant that folds robustly even when fused to poorly folded proteins (Pédelacq et al., 2006)
   3145..3516    +  CDS            ble: BLE_STRHI - Experimental evidence at protein level: Swiss-Prot protein existence level 1. Binding protein with a strong affinity to the bleomycin family of antibiotics. From Streptoalloteichus hindustanus.
   3695..3719    +  promoter       J23119(SpeI) promoter (fragment): bacterial promoter (Registry of Standard Biological Parts BBa J23119) modified to end with an SpeI site
   3746..4441    +  CDS            mScarlet-I: mScarlet-I is a basic (constitutively fluorescent) red fluorescent protein published in 2016, derived from synthetic construct. It is reported to be a rapidly-maturing monomer with moderate acid sensitivity.
   4655..4763    +  oriT           oriT: incP origin of transfer
>Addgene plasmid #199089 | pGL2_142 | addgene full sequence | sequence record 398522 | Addgene NGS Result
ATACTTGAGACCACCCCAGGATACATAGATTACCACAACTCCGAGCCCTTCCACCTAGCGTGCTAACCAC
GCACGCTATTGTTGTATAGGCTAGGTGGAGGCTCAGTGATGATAAGTCTGCGATGGTGGATGCATGTGTC
ATGGTCATAGCTGTTTCCTGTGTGAAATTGTTATCCGCTCAGAGGGCACAATCCTATTCCGCGCTATCCG
ACAATCTCCAAGACATTAGGTGGAGTTCAGTTCGGCGTATGGCATATGTCGCTGGAAAGAACATGTGAGC
AAAAGGCCAGCAAAAGGCCAGGAACCGTAAAAAGGCCGCGTTGCTGGCGTTACAGCTGGGCGCGCCCCAT
GTCAGCCGTTAAGTGTTCCTGTGTCACTCAAAATTGCTTTGAGAGGCTCTAAGGGCTTCTCAGTGCGTTA
CATCCCTGGCTTGTTGTCCACAACCGTTAAACCTTAAAGGCTTTAAAAGCCTTATATATTCTTTTTTTTC
TTATAAAACTTAAAACCTTAGAGGCTATTTAAGTTGCTGATTTATATTAATTTTATTGTTCAAACATGAG
AGCTTAGTACGTGAAACATGAGAGCTTAGTACGTTAGCCATGAGAGCTTAGTACGTTAGCCATGAGGGTT
TAGTTCGTTAAACATGAGAGCTTAGTACGTTAAACATGAGAGCTTAGTACGTGAAACATGAGAGCTTAGT
ACGTACTATCAACAGGTTGAACTGCTGATCTTCAGATCGGCGCGCCGGCCGGCCGAAGATCCTTTGATCT
TTTCTACGGGGTCTGACGCTCTATTCAACAAAGCCGCCGTCCCGTCAAGTCAGCGTAAATGGGTAGGGGG
CTTCAAATCGTCCCCCCATACGATATAAGTTGTTACTAGTGCTTGGATTCTCACCAATAAAAAACGCCCG
GCGGCAACCGAGCGTTCTGAACAAATCCAGATGGAGTTCTGAGGTCATTACTGGATCTATCAACAGGAGT
CCAAGCGAGCTCGATATCAAATTACGCCCCGCCCTGCCACTCATCGCAGTACTGTTGTAATTCATTAAGC
ATTCTGCCGACATGGAAGCCATCACAAACGGCATGATGAACCTGAATCGCCAGCGGCATCAGCACCTTGT
CGCCTTGCGTATAATATTTGCCCATGGTGAAAACGGGGGCGAAGAAGTTGTCCATATTGGCCACGTTTAA
ATCAAAACTGGTGAAACTCACCCAGGGATTGGCTGAGACGAAAAACATATTCTCAATAAACCCTTTAGGG
AAATAGGCCAGGTTTTCACCGTAACACGCCACATCTTGCGAATATATGTGTAGAAACTGCCGGAAATCGT
CGTGGTATTCACTCCAGAGCGATGAAAACGTTTCAGTTTGCTCATGGAAAACGGTGTAACAAGGGTGAAC
ACTATCCCATATCACCAGCTCACCGTCTTTCATTGCCATACGAAATTCCGGATGAGCATTCATCAGGCGG
GCAAGAATGTGAATAAAGGCCGGATAAAACTTGTGCTTATTTTTCTTTACGGTCTTTAAAAAGGCCGTAA
TATCCAGCTGAACGGTCTGGTTATAGGTACATTGAGCAACTGACTGAAATGCCTCAAAATGTTCTTTACG
ATGCCATTGGGATATATCAACGGTGGTATATCCAGTGATTTTTTTCTCCATTTTAGCTTCCTTAGCTCCT
GAAAATCTCGATAACTCAAAAAATACGCCCGGTAGTGATCTTATTTCATTATGGTGAAAGTTGGAACCTC
TTACGTGCCGATCAACGTCTCATTGATACCTGAAACAAAACCCATCGTACGGCCAAGGAAGTCTCCAATA
ACTGTGATCCACCACAAGCGCCAGGGTTTTCCCAGTCACGACGTTGTAAAACGACGGCCAGTCATGCATA
ATCCGCACGCATCTGGAATAAGGAAGTGCCATTCCGCCTGACCTTAGCGTGCGAACAGCACGCTATTGTT
GTATCATTACTCGCATCCATTCTCAGGCTGTCTCGTCTCGTCTCCGAGGTCTCAGGAGAATGTGAAGAGC
TTCGAAAGTGAAACGTGATTTCATGCGTCATTTTGAACATTTTGTAAATCTTATTTAATAATGTGTGCGG
CAATTCACATTTAATTTATGAATGTTTTCTTAACATCGCGGCAACTCAAGAAACGGCAGGTTCGGATCTT
AGCTACTAGAGAAAGAGGAGAAATACTAGATGCGTAAAGGCGAAGAACTGTTCACTGGTGTCGTCCCTAT
TCTGGTGGAACTGGATGGTGATGTCAACGGTCATAAGTTTTCCGTGCGTGGCGAGGGTGAAGGTGACGCA
ACTAATGGTAAACTGACGCTGAAGTTCATCTGTACTACTGGTAAACTGCCGGTACCTTGGCCGACTCTGG
TAACGACGCTGACTTATGGTGTTCAGTGCTTTGCTCGTTATCCGGACCATATGAAGCAGCATGACTTCTT
CAAGTCCGCCATGCCGGAAGGCTATGTGCAGGAACGCACGATTTCCTTTAAGGATGACGGCACGTACAAA
ACGCGTGCGGAAGTGAAATTTGAAGGCGATACCCTGGTAAACCGCATTGAGCTGAAAGGCATTGACTTTA
AAGAAGACGGCAATATCCTGGGCCATAAGCTGGAATACAATTTTAACAGCCACAATGTTTACATCACCGC
CGATAAACAAAAAAATGGCATTAAAGCGAATTTTAAAATTCGCCACAACGTGGAGGATGGCAGCGTGCAG
CTGGCTGATCACTACCAGCAAAACACTCCAATCGGTGATGGTCCTGTTCTGCTGCCAGACAATCACTATC
TGAGCTACCAAAGCGTTCTGTCTAAAGATCCGAACGAGAAACGCGATCATATGGTTCTGCTGGAGTTCGT
AACCGCAGCGGGCATCACGCATGGTATGGATGAACTGTACAAATAATTCAGCCAAAAAACTTAAGACCGC
CGGTCTTGTCCACTACCTTGCAGTAATGCGGTGGACAGGATCGGCGGTTTTCTTTTCTCTTCTCAAGAAG
CTCTTCAGCAAGGAGCAACCATCATCGATGAATTGTGTCTCAAAATCTCTGATGTTACATTGCACAAGAT
AAAAATATATCATCATGAACAATAAAACTGTCTGCTTACATAAACAGTAATACAAGGGGTGTTAATGGCT
AAATTAACATCTGCCGTTCCTGTTTTAACAGCTAGGGATGTTGCAGGTGCTGTAGAGTTTTGGACAGATA
GGTTAGGATTCTCAAGAGACTTTGTTGAGGACGATTTTGCTGGTGTTGTCAGGGATGACGTTACTTTATT
TATCTCAGCAGTCCAAGATCAAGTTGTCCCTGATAATACATTGGCTTGGGTCTGGGTCAGGGGTTTAGAT
GAATTATATGCTGAATGGTCAGAAGTTGTATCTACAAACTTCAGAGATGCTTCTGGTCCAGCTATGACCG
AGATTGGTGAACAGCCATGGGGTAGAGAATTTGCTTTGAGAGATCCAGCTGGAAATTGTGTTCATTTTGT
TGCTGAAGAACAAGATTAAGCTTGAGCGCATGCTCGAGTACTTCGCCTGGACCATGCTCGCCGTCGTCTT
CGGCTTCCTCCTCTTCGTCAACCTCGCCTACGTCCCCCTCGGCCACTGGGCCGAGGCCTTCGCCGGCTTC
TTCAAATTTTCAGGGCTGCCGCACCCCATCGACTGGGGGCTCGCTATACAGGAGTTGACGGCTAGCTCAG
TCCTAGGTACAGTGCTAGCTACTAGGAGGAAAAAAATGGTGAGTAAGGGTGAAGCCGTGATTAAAGAGTT
CATGCGCTTCAAAGTGCATATGGAGGGCTCAATGAACGGCCATGAATTTGAAATTGAAGGTGAAGGAGAA
GGCCGTCCGTATGAGGGCACCCAGACCGCCAAACTGAAAGTCACAAAGGGTGGCCCGCTGCCGTTTTCGT
GGGATATTTTATCCCCTCAATTCATGTACGGCAGCCGGGCGTTTATTAAACACCCGGCGGATATCCCGGA
TTACTATAAGCAATCTTTTCCAGAAGGCTTTAAATGGGAGCGCGTGATGAATTTTGAAGACGGAGGTGCT
GTTACCGTGACCCAGGACACGAGCTTAGAAGACGGTACCTTGATCTATAAGGTAAAGCTGCGTGGTACCA
ATTTCCCGCCGGATGGGCCAGTTATGCAGAAAAAGACTATGGGCTGGGAAGCATCGACGGAGCGTCTTTA
CCCCGAAGACGGCGTCCTGAAAGGCGATATTAAAATGGCCCTGCGACTGAAAGACGGCGGTCGCTACCTT
GCAGATTTCAAAACAACGTATAAAGCGAAAAAACCTGTGCAGATGCCCGGGGCGTACAACGTTGATCGCA
AACTAGATATCACTTCACACAACGAAGATTACACGGTAGTCGAACAGTATGAACGTAGCGAGGGGCGCCA
TAGCACCGGAGGCATGGATGAACTCTATAAATAAGCTTCGCTCGTGCTCGCCGCGACCTTCCTCTTCATG
CACCTCTTCGGCATCGGGCTGCACAACGCTACAGAGGAGCTTTTCCGCTGCATAACCCTGCTTCGGGGTC
ATTATAGCGATTTTTTCGGTATATCCATCCTTTTTCGCACGATATACAGGATTTTGCCAAAGGGTTCGTG
TAGACTTTCCTTGGTGTATCCAACGGCGTCAGCCGGGCAGGATAGGTGAAGTAGGCCCACCCGCGAGCGG
GTGTTCCTTCTTCACTGTCCCTTATTCGCACCTGGCGGTGCTCAACGGGAATCCTGCTCTGCGAGGCTGG
CCGTACGCTAGGT
